Addgene plasmid #203326: pCAGGS-mCherry-C
Purpose: (Empty Backbone) Express N-terminal mCherry-fused protein in mammalian cell
Depositing lab: Chiaki Murakami. Depositing organization: Chiba University. Publication: Diacylglycerol kinase zeta interacts with sphingomyelin synthase 1 and sphingomyelin synthase-related protein via different regions. Furuta M, Murakami C, Numagami Y, Suzuki R, Sakane F. FEBS Open Bio. 2023 May 11. doi: 10.1002/2211-5463.13628. PubMed 37166445.
Backbone
  Vector backbone: pCAGGS
  Backbone manufacturer: Chiaki Murakami
  Backbone size (bp): 5504
  Modifications to backbone: Kozak Sequence (GCCACCATGG), mCherry, and MCS were inserted via in-Fusion cloning
  Vector type: Mammalian Expression
  Promoter: CAG
  Tag / fusion protein: mCherry (N terminal on backbone)
Growth in bacteria
  Bacterial resistance: Ampicillin, 100 μg/mL
  Growth temperature: 37°C
  Growth strain: DH5alpha
  Copy number: High Copy
Gene/Insert
  Cloning method: Restriction Enzyme
  Sequencing primers: 5′ TTCGGCTTCTGGCGTGTGACC; 3′ TATTAGCCAGAAGTCAGATGCTCAAGG
Terms and licenses: Academic/Nonprofit Terms; Industry Terms: Not Available to Industry
Depositor comments: The original plasmid is created by Niwa et al. (Niwa, H., Yamamura, K., Miyazaki, J., Gene 108 : 193-200, 1991).
How to cite: pCAGGS-mCherry-C was a gift from Chiaki Murakami (Addgene plasmid # 203326 ; http://n2t.net/addgene:203326 ; RRID:Addgene_203326)
