[The description below was written by a language model from this plasmid's Addgene catalogue record and pLannotate feature annotations shown in this document.]
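Description:
pCAGGS-mCherry-C is an empty mammalian expression backbone, derived from the classic pCAGGS vector, for producing proteins carrying an N-terminal mCherry tag. It is propagated in E. coli as a high-copy plasmid through a ColE1/pUC-type origin and selected with ampicillin via the β-lactamase gene and its own promoter. The catalogue lists the backbone at about 5.5 kb, which agrees with the sequenced record of 5,514 nt.

Expression is driven by the CAG promoter, annotated here as its three component parts: the human cytomegalovirus immediate-early enhancer, the chicken β-actin promoter, and a chimeric chicken β-actin/rabbit β-globin intron. Together these give strong constitutive transcription in a wide range of mammalian cells. A short β-globin-derived fragment sits at the intron boundary and is a remnant of the promoter cassette rather than an intended coding region. According to the depositor, a Kozak sequence, mCherry and a multiple cloning site were inserted by In-Fusion cloning. The feature table shows mCherry followed directly by the MCS and then the rabbit β-globin polyadenylation signal. A gene of interest cloned in frame by restriction digestion into the MCS is therefore expressed as a fusion with the monomeric red fluorescent protein at its N-terminus.

The backbone also retains an SV40 origin of replication, which can support episomal amplification in cells expressing large T antigen, an SV40 poly(A) signal, and leftover lac promoter/operator and lacI fragments with no stated function. No mammalian selection marker is annotated, so the vector suits transient expression. The associated publication concerns interactions between lipid-metabolizing enzymes, suggesting use for localization or interaction studies of tagged proteins.
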