Features (pLannotate 1.2.2; 18 found; start..end, strand, type, name):
      5..384     +  enhancer       CMV enhancer: human cytomegalovirus immediate early enhancer
    386..661     +  promoter       chicken β-actin promoter: No description available
    662..1678    +  intron         chimeric intron: chimera between introns from chicken β-actin and rabbit β-globin
   1676..1738    +  CDS            HBB (fragment): HBB_LEPEU - Experimental evidence at protein level: Swiss-Prot protein existence level 1. Involved in oxygen transport from the lung to the various peripheral tissues. From Lepus europaeus (European hare).
   1738..2445    +  CDS            mCherry: mCherry is a basic (constitutively fluorescent) red fluorescent protein published in 2004, derived from Discosoma sp.. It is reported to be a very rapidly-maturing monomer with low acid sensitivity.
   2446..2511    +  misc_feature   MCS: multiple cloning site
   2601..2656    +  polyA_signal   β-globin poly(A) signal: rabbit β-globin polyadenylation signal (Gil and Proudfoot, 1987)
   3041..3057    -  protein_bind   lac operator: The lac repressor binds to the lac operator to inhibit transcription in E. coli. This inhibition can be relieved by adding lactose or isopropyl-β-D-thiogalactopyranoside (IPTG). lac repressor encoded by lacI
   3065..3095    -  promoter       lac promoter: promoter for the E. coli lac operon
   3110..3131    -  protein_bind   CAP binding site: CAP binding activates transcription in the presence of cAMP. E. coli catabolite activator protein
   3144..3183    -  CDS            lacI (fragment): lac repressor; lacI; The lac repressor binds to the lac operator to inhibit transcription in E. coli. This inhibition can be relieved by adding lactose or isopropyl-β-D-thiogalactopyranoside (IPTG).
   3190..3212    +  promoter       SV40 promoter (fragment): SV40 enhancer and early promoter
   3236..3371    +  rep_origin     SV40 ori: SV40 origin of replication
   3391..3525    +  polyA_signal   SV40 poly(A) signal: SV40 polyadenylation signal
   3527..3581    -  CDS            lacI (fragment): lac repressor; lacI; The lac repressor binds to the lac operator to inhibit transcription in E. coli. This inhibition can be relieved by adding lactose or isopropyl-β-D-thiogalactopyranoside (IPTG).
   3764..4352    -  rep_origin     ori: high-copy-number ColE1/pMB1/pBR322/pUC origin of replication
   4523..5383    -  CDS            AmpR: β-lactamase; bla; confers resistance to ampicillin, carbenicillin, and related antibiotics
   5384..5488    -  promoter       AmpR promoter: bla
>Addgene plasmid #203326 | pCAGGS-mCherry-C | addgene full sequence | sequence record 399430 | Addgene NGS Result
GGTCGACATTGATTATTGACTAGTTATTAATAGTAATCAATTACGGGGTCATTAGTTCATAGCCCATATA
TGGAGTTCCGCGTTACATAACTTACGGTAAATGGCCCGCCTGGCTGACCGCCCAACGACCCCCGCCCATT
GACGTCAATAATGACGTATGTTCCCATAGTAACGCCAATAGGGACTTTCCATTGACGTCAATGGGTGGAG
TATTTACGGTAAACTGCCCACTTGGCAGTACATCAAGTGTATCATATGCCAAGTACGCCCCCTATTGACG
TCAATGACGGTAAATGGCCCGCCTGGCATTATGCCCAGTACATGACCTTATGGGACTTTCCTACTTGGCA
GTACATCTACGTATTAGTCATCGCTATTACCATGGTCGAGGTGAGCCCCACGTTCTGCTTCACTCTCCCC
ATCTCCCCCCCCTCCCCACCCCCAATTTTGTATTTATTTATTTTTTAATTATTTTGTGCAGCGATGGGGG
CGGGGGGGGGGGGGGSGCGCGCCRGGSGGGGSGGGGSGGGGSGRGGGGSGGGGCGGGGCGAGGCGGAGAG
GTGCGGCGGCAGCCAATCAGAGCGGCGCGCTCCGAAAGTTTCCTTTTATGGCGAGGCGGCGGCGGCGGCG
GCCCTATAAAAAGCGAAGCGCGCGGCGGGCGGGAGTCGCTGCGCGCTGCCTTCGCCCCGTGCCCCGCTCC
GCCGCCGCCTCGCGCCGCCCGCCCCGGCTCTGACTGACCGCGTTACTCCCACAGGTGAGCGGGCGGGACG
GCCCTTCTCCTCCGGGCTGTAATTAGCGCTTGGTTTAATGACGGCTTGTTTCTTTTCTGTGGCTGCGTGA
AAGCCTTGAGGGGCTCCGGGAGGGCCCTTTGTGCGGGGGGAGCGGCTCGGGGGGTGCGTGCGTGTGTGTG
TGCGTGGGGAGCGCCGCGTGCGGCTCCGCGCTGCCCGGCGGCTGTGAGCGCTGCGGGCGCGGCGCGGGGC
TTTGTGCGCTCCGCAGTGTGCGCGAGGGGAGCGCGGCCGGGGGCGGTGCCCCGCGGTGCGGGGGGGGCTG
CGAGGGGAACAAAGGCTGCGTGCGGGGTGTGTGCGTGGGGGGGTGAGCAGGGGGTGTGGGCGCGTCGGTC
GGGCTGCAACCCCCCCTGCACCCCCCTCCCCGAGTTGCTGAGCACGGCCCGGCTTCGGGTGCGGGGCTCC
GTACGGGGCGTGGCGCGGGGCTCGCCGTGCCGGGCGGGGGGTGGCGGCAGGTGGGGGTGCCGGGCGGGGC
GGGGCCGCCTCGGGCCGGGGRGGGCTCGGGGGAGGGGCGCGGCGGCCCCCGGAGCGCCGGCGGCTGTCGA
GGCGCGGCGAGCCGCAGCCATTGCCTTTTATGGTAATCGTGCGAGAGGGCGCAGGGACTTCCTTTGTCCC
AAATCTGTGCGGAGCCGAAATCTGGGAGGCGCCGCCGCACCCCCTCTAGCGGGCGCGGGGCGAAGCGGTG
CGGCGCCGGCAGGAAGGAAATGGGCGGGGAGGGCCTTCGTGCGTCGCCGCGCCGCCGTCCCCTTCTCCCT
CTCCAGCCTCGGGGCTGTCCGCGGGGGGACGGCTGCCTTCGGGGGGGACGGGGCAGGGCGGGGTTCGGCT
TCTGGCGTGTGACCGGCGGCTCTAGAGCCTCTGCTAACCATGTTCATGCCTTCTTCTTTTTCCTACAGCT
CCTGGGCAACGTGCTGGTTATTGTGCTGTCTCATCATTTTGGCAAAGAATTGCCACCATGGTGAGCAAGG
GCGAGGAGGATAACATGGCCATCATCAAGGAGTTCATGCGCTTCAAGGTGCACATGGAGGGCTCCGTGAA
CGGCCACGAGTTCGAGATCGAGGGCGAGGGCGAGGGCCGCCCCTACGAGGGCACCCAGACCGCCAAGCTG
AAGGTGACCAAGGGTGGCCCCCTGCCCTTCGCCTGGGACATCCTGTCCCCTCAGTTCATGTACGGCTCCA
AGGCCTACGTGAAGCACCCCGCCGACATCCCCGACTACTTGAAGCTGTCCTTCCCCGAGGGCTTCAAGTG
GGAGCGCGTGATGAACTTCGAGGACGGCGGCGTGGTGACCGTGACCCAGGACTCCTCCCTGCAGGACGGC
GAGTTCATCTACAAGGTGAAGCTGCGCGGCACCAACTTCCCCTCCGACGGCCCCGTAATGCAGAAGAAGA
CCATGGGCTGGGAGGCCTCCTCCGAGCGGATGTACCCCGAGGACGGCGCCCTGAAGGGCGAGATCAAGCA
GAGGCTGAAGCTGAAGGACGGCGGCCACTACGACGCTGAGGTCAAGACCACCTACAAGGCCAAGAAGCCC
GTGCAGCTGCCCGGCGCCTACAACGTCAACATCAAGTTGGACATCACCTCCCACAACGAGGACTACACCA
TCGTGGAACAGTACGAACGCGCCGAGGGCCGCCACTCCACCGGCGGCATGGACGAGCTGTACAAGTCCGG
ACTCAGATCTCGAGCTCAAGCTTCGAATTCTGCAGTCGACGGTACCGCGGGCCCGGGATCCACCGGATCT
AGATAACTGATCAGATCTTTTTCCCTCTGCCAAAAATTATGGGGACATCATGAAGCCCCTTGAGCATCTG
ACTTCTGGCTAATAAAGGAAATTTATTTTCATTGCAATAGTGTGTTGGAATTTTTTGTGTCTCTCACTCG
GAAGGACATATGGGAGGGCAAATCATTTAAAACATCAGAATGAGTATTTGGTTTAGAGTTTGGCAACATA
TGCCCATATGCTGGCTGCCATGAACAAAGGTTGGCTATAAAGAGGTCATCAGTATATGAAACAGCCCCCT
GCTGTCCATTCCTTATTCCATAGAAAAGCCTTGACTTGAGGTTAGATTTTTTTTATATTTTGTTTTGTGT
TATTTTTTTCTTTAACATCCCTAAAATTTTCCTTACATGTTTTACTAGCCAGATTTTTCCTCCTCTCCTG
ACTACTCCCAGTCATAGCTGTCCCTCTTCTCTTATGGAGATCCCTCGACCTGCAGCCCAAGCTTGGCGTA
ATCATGGTCATAGCTGTTTCCTGTGTGAAATTGTTATCCGCTCACAATTCCACACAACATACGAGCCGGA
AGCATAAAGTGTAAAGCCTGGGGTGCCTAATGAGTGAGCTAACTCACATTAATTGCGTTGCGCTCACTGC
CCGCTTTCCAGTCGGGAAACCTGTCGTGCCAGCGGATCCGCATCTCAATTAGTCAGCAACCATAGTCCCG
CCCCTAACTCCGCCCATCCCGCCCCTAACTCCGCCCAGTTCCGCCCATTCTCCGCCCCATGGCTGACTAA
TTTTTTTTATTTATGCAGAGGCCGAGGCCGCCTCGGCCTCTGAGCTATTCCAGAAGTAGTGAGGAGGCTT
TTTTGGAGGCCTAGGCTTTTGCAAAAAGCTAACTTGTTTATTGCAGCTTATAATGGTTACAAATAAAGCA
ATAGCATCACAAATTTCACAAATAAAGCATTTTTTTCACTGCATTCTAGTTGTGGTTTGTCCAAACTCAT
CAATGTATCTTATCATGTCTGGATCCGCTGCATTAATGAATCGGCCAACGCGCGGGGAGAGGCGGTTTGC
GTATTGGGCGCTCTTCCGCTTCCTCGCTCACTGACTCGCTGCGCTCGGTCGTTCGGCTGCGGCGAGCGGT
ATCAGCTCACTCAAAGGCGGTAATACGGTTATCCACAGAATCAGGGGATAACGCAGGAAAGAACATGTGA
GCAAAAGGCCAGCAAAAGGCCAGGAACCGTAAAAAGGCCGCGTTGCTGGCGTTTTTCCATAGGCTCCGCC
CCCCTGACGAGCATCACAAAAATCGACGCTCAAGTCAGAGGTGGCGAAACCCGACAGGACTATAAAGATA
CCAGGCGTTTCCCCCTGGAAGCTCCCTCGTGCGCTCTCCTGTTCCGACCCTGCCGCTTACCGGATACCTG
TCCGCCTTTCTCCCTTCGGGAAGCGTGGCGCTTTCTCATAGCTCACGCTGTAGGTATCTCAGTTCGGTGT
AGGTCGTTCGCTCCAAGCTGGGCTGTGTGCACGAACCCCCCGTTCAGCCCGACCGCTGCGCCTTATCCGG
TAACTATCGTCTTGAGTCCAACCCGGTAAGACACGACTTATCGCCACTGGCAGCAGCCACTGGTAACAGG
ATTAGCAGAGCGAGGTATGTAGGCGGTGCTACAGAGTTCTTGAAGTGGTGGCCTAACTACGGCTACACTA
GAAGAACAGTATTTGGTATCTGCGCTCTGCTGAAGCCAGTTACCTTCGGAAAAAGAGTTGGTAGCTCTTG
ATCCGGCAAACAAACCACCGCTGGTAGCGGTGGTTTTTTTGTTTGCAAGCAGCAGATTACGCGCAGAAAA
AAAGGATCTCAAGAAGATCCTTTGATCTTTTCTACGGGGTCTGACGCTCAGTGGAACGAAAACTCACGTT
AAGGGATTTTGGTCATGAGATTATCAAAAAGGATCTTCACCTAGATCCTTTTAAATTAAAAATGAAGTTT
TAAATCAATCTAAAGTATATATGAGTAAACTTGGTCTGACAGTTACCAATGCTTAATCAGTGAGGCACCT
ATCTCAGCGATCTGTCTATTTCGTTCATCCATAGTTGCCTGACTCCCCGTCGTGTAGATAACTACGATAC
GGGAGGGCTTACCATCTGGCCCCAGTGCTGCAATGATACCGCGAGACCCACGCTCACCGGCTCCAGATTT
ATCAGCAATAAACCAGCCAGCCGGAAGGGCCGAGCGCAGAAGTGGTCCTGCAACTTTATCCGCCTCCATC
CAGTCTATTAATTGTTGCCGGGAAGCTAGAGTAAGTAGTTCGCCAGTTAATAGTTTGCGCAACGTTGTTG
CCATTGCTACAGGCATCGTGGTGTCACGCTCGTCGTTTGGTATGGCTTCATTCAGCTCCGGTTCCCAACG
ATCAAGGCGAGTTACATGATCCCCCATGTTGTGCAAAAAAGCGGTTAGCTCCTTCGGTCCTCCGATCGTT
GTCAGAAGTAAGTTGGCCGCAGTGTTATCACTCATGGTTATGGCAGCACTGCATAATTCTCTTACTGTCA
TGCCATCCGTAAGATGCTTTTCTGTGACTGGTGAGTACTCAACCAAGTCATTCTGAGAATAGTGTATGCG
GCGACCGAGTTGCTCTTGCCCGGCGTCAATACGGGATAATACCGCGCCACATAGCAGAACTTTAAAAGTG
CTCATCATTGGAAAACGTTCTTCGGGGCGAAAACTCTCAAGGATCTTACCGCTGTTGAGATCCAGTTCGA
TGTAACCCACTCGTGCACCCAACTGATCTTCAGCATCTTTTACTTTCACCAGCGTTTCTGGGTGAGCAAA
AACAGGAAGGCAAAATGCCGCAAAAAAGGGAATAAGGGCGACACGGAAATGTTGAATACTCATACTCTTC
CTTTTTCAATATTATTGAAGCATTTATCAGGGTTATTGTCTCATGAGCGGATACATATTTGAATGTATTT
AGAAAAATAAACAAATAGGGGTTCCGCGCACATTTCCCCGAAAAGTGCCACCTG
